>Addgene plasmid #81074 | pLJM1-PCYT2 | depositor full sequence | sequence record 153942 | pLJM1-PCYT2 sequence 8551 bps
ATCTTCGAATTCTCGACCTCGAGACAAATGGCAGTATTCATCCACAATTTTAAAAGAAAAGGGGGGATTG
GGGGGTACAGTGCAGGGGAAAGAATAGTAGACATAATAGCAACAGACATACAAACTAAAGAATTACAAAA
ACAAATTACAAAAATTCAAAATTTTCGGGTTTATTACAGGGACAGCAGAGATCCACTTTGGCCGCGGCTC
GAGGGGGTTGGGGTTGCGCCTTTTCCAAGGCAGCCCTGGGTTTGCGCAGGGACGCGGCTGCTCTGGGCGT
GGTTCCGGGAAACGCAGCGGCGCCGACCCTGGGTCTCGCACATTCTTCACGTCCGTTCGCAGCGTCACCC
GGATCTTCGCCGCTACCCTTGTGGGCCCCCCGGCGACGCTTCCTGCTCCGCCCCTAAGTCGGGAAGGTTC
CTTGCGGTTCGCGGCGTGCCGGACGTGACAAACGGAAGCCGCACGTCTCACTAGTACCCTCGCAGACGGA
CAGCGCCAGGGAGCAATGGCAGCGCGCCGACCGCGATGGGCTGTGGCCAATAGCGGCTGCTCAGCAGGGC
GCGCCGAGAGCAGCGGCCGGGAAGGGGCGGTGCGGGAGGCGGGGTGTGGGGCGGTAGTGTGGGCCCTGTT
CCTGCCCGCGCGGTGTTCCGCATTCTGCAAGCCTCCGGAGCGCACGTCGGCAGTCGGCTCCCTCGTTGAC
CGAATCACCGACCTCTCTCCCCAGGGGGATCCACCGGAGCTTACCATGACCGAGTACAAGCCCACGGTGC
GCCTCGCCACCCGCGACGACGTCCCCAGGGCCGTACGCACCCTCGCCGCCGCGTTCGCCGACTACCCCGC
CACGCGCCACACCGTCGATCCGGACCGCCACATCGAGCGGGTCACCGAGCTGCAAGAACTCTTCCTCACG
CGCGTCGGGCTCGACATCGGCAAGGTGTGGGTCGCGGACGACGGCGCCGCGGTGGCGGTCTGGACCACGC
CGGAGAGCGTCGAAGCGGGGGCGGTGTTCGCCGAGATCGGCCCGCGCATGGCCGAGTTGAGCGGTTCCCG
GCTGGCCGCGCAGCAACAGATGGAAGGCCTCCTGGCGCCGCACCGGCCCAAGGAGCCCGCGTGGTTCCTG
GCCACCGTCGGCGTCTCGCCCGACCACCAGGGCAAGGGTCTGGGCAGCGCCGTCGTGCTCCCCGGAGTGG
AGGCGGCCGAGCGCGCCGGGGTGCCCGCCTTCCTGGAGACCTCCGCGCCCCGCAACCTCCCCTTCTACGA
GCGGCTCGGCTTCACCGTCACCGCCGACGTCGAGGTGCCCGAAGGACCGCGCACCTGGTGCATGACCCGC
AAGCCCGGTGCCTGACGCCCGCCCCACGACCCGCAGCGCCCGACCGAAAGGAGCGCACGACCCCATGCAT
CGGTACCTTTAAGACCAATGACTTACAAGGCAGCTGTAGATCTTAGCCACTTTTTAAAAGAAAAGGGGGG
ACTGGAAGGGCTAATTCACTCCCAACGAAGACAAGATCTGCTTTTTGCTTGTACTGGGTCTCTCTGGTTA
GACCAGATCTGAGCCTGGGAGCTCTCTGGCTAACTAGGGAACCCACTGCTTAAGCCTCAATAAAGCTTGC
CTTGAGTGCTTCAAGTAGTGTGTGCCCGTCTGTTGTGTGACTCTGGTAACTAGAGATCCCTCAGACCCTT
TTAGTCAGTGTGGAAAATCTCTAGCAGTAGTAGTTCATGTCATCTTATTATTCAGTATTTATAACTTGCA
AAGAAATGAATATCAGAGAGTGAGAGGAACTTGTTTATTGCAGCTTATAATGGTTACAAATAAAGCAATA
GCATCACAAATTTCACAAATAAAGCATTTTTTTCACTGCATTCTAGTTGTGGTTTGTCCAAACTCATCAA
TGTATCTTATCATGTCTGGCTCTAGCTATCCCGCCCCTAACTCCGCCCATCCCGCCCCTAACTCCGCCCA
GTTCCGCCCATTCTCCGCCCCATGGCTGACTAATTTTTTTTATTTATGCAGAGGCCGAGGCCGCCTCGGC
CTCTGAGCTATTCCAGAAGTAGTGAGGAGGCTTTTTTGGAGGCCTAGGGACGTACCCAATTCGCCCTATA
GTGAGTCGTATTACGCGCGCTCACTGGCCGTCGTTTTACAACGTCGTGACTGGGAAAACCCTGGCGTTAC
CCAACTTAATCGCCTTGCAGCACATCCCCCTTTCGCCAGCTGGCGTAATAGCGAAGAGGCCCGCACCGAT
CGCCCTTCCCAACAGTTGCGCAGCCTGAATGGCGAATGGG
[124 nt withheld, positions 2281-2404]
C
[91 nt withheld, positions 2406-2496]
A
[49 nt withheld, positions 2498-2546]
CCTTTGACGTTGGAGTCCACGTTCTTT
[37 nt withheld, positions 2574-2610]
ACCCTATCTCGGTCTATTCTTTTGATTTATAAGGGATTTTGCCGATTTCGGCCTATTGGTTAAAAAATGA
GCTGATTTAACAAAAATTTAACGCGAATTTTAACAAAATATTAACGCTTACAATTTAGGTGGCACTTTTC
GGGGAAATGTGCGCGGAACCCCTATTTGTTTATTTTTCTAAATACATTCAAATATGTATCCGCTCATGAG
ACAATAACCCTGATAAATGCTTCAATAATATTGAAAAAGGAAGAGTATGAGTATTCAACATTTCCGTGTC
GCCCTTATTCCCTTTTTTGCGGCATTTTGCCTTCCTGTTTTTGCTCACCCAGAAACGCTGGTGAAAGTAA
AAGATGCTGAAGATCAGTTGGGTGCACGAGTGGGTTACATCGAACTGGATCTCAACAGCGGTAAGATCCT
TGAGAGTTTTCGCCCCGAAGAACGTTTTCCAATGATGAGCACTTTTAAAGTTCTGCTATGTGGCGCGGTA
TTATCCCGTATTGACGCCGGGCAAGAGCAACTCGGTCGCCGCATACACTATTCTCAGAATGACTTGGTTG
AGTACTCACCAGTCACAGAAAAGCATCTTACGGATGGCATGACAGTAAGAGAATTATGCAGTGCTGCCAT
AACCATGAGTGATAACACTGCGGCCAACTTACTTCTGACAACGATCGGAGGACCGAAGGAGCTAACCGCT
TTTTTGCACAACATGGGGGATCATGTAACTCGCCTTGATCGTTGGGAACCGGAGCTGAATGAAGCCATAC
CAAACGACGAGCGTGACACCACGATGCCTGTAGCAATGGCAACAACGTTGCGCAAACTATTAACTGGCGA
ACTACTTACTCTAGCTTCCCGGCAACAATTAATAGACTGGATGGAGGCGGATAAAGTTGCAGGACCACTT
CTGCGCTCGGCCCTTCCGGCTGGCTGGTTTATTGCTGATAAATCTGGAGCCGGTGAGCGTGGGTCTCGCG
GTATCATTGCAGCACTGGGGCCAGATGGTAAGCCCTCCCGTATCGTAGTTATCTACACGACGGGGAGTCA
GGCAACTATGGATGAACGAAATAGACAGATCGCTGAGATAGGTGCCTCACTGATTAAGCATTGGTAACTG
TCAGACCAAGTTTACTCATATATACTTTAGATTGATTTAAAACTTCATTTTTAATTTAAAAGGATCTAGG
TGAAGATCCTTTTTGATAATCTCATGACCAAAATCCCTTAACGTGAGTTTTCGTTCCACTGAGCGTCAGA
CCCCGTAGAAAAGATCAAAGGATCTTCTTGAGATCCTTTTTTTCTGCGCGTAATCTGCTGCTTGCAAACA
AAAAAACCACCGCTACCAGCGGTGGTTTGTTTGCCGGATCAAGAGCTACCAACTCTTTTTCCGAAGGTAA
CTGGCTTCAGCAGAGCGCAGATACCAAATACTGTTCTTCTAGTGTAGCCGTAGTTAGGCCACCACTTCAA
GAACTCTGTAGCACCGCCTACATACCTCGCTCTGCTAATCCTGTTACCAGTGGCTGCTGCCAGTGGCGAT
AAGTCGTGTCTTACCGGGTTGGACTCAAGACGATAGTTACCGGATAAGGCGCAGCGGTCGGGCTGAACGG
GGGGTTCGTGCACACAGCCCAGCTTGGAGCGAACGACCTACACCGAACTGAGATACCTACAGCGTGAGCT
ATGAGAAAGCGCCACGCTTCCCGAAGGGAGAAAGGCGGACAGGTATCCGGTAAGCGGCAGGGTCGGAACA
GGAGAGCGCACGAGGGAGCTTCCAGGGGGAAACGCCTGGTATCTTTATAGTCCTGTCGGGTTTCGCCACC
TCTGACTTGAGCGTCGATTTTTGTGATGCTCGTCAGGGGGGCGGAGCCTATGGAAAAACGCCAGCAACGC
GGCCTTTTTACGGTTCCTGGCCTTTTGCTGGCCTTTTGCTCACATGTTCTTTCCTGCGTTATCCCCTGAT
TCTGTGGATAACCGTATTACCGCCTTTGAGTGAGCTGATACCGCTCGCCGCAGCCGAACGACCGAGCGCA
GCGAGTCAGTGAGCGAGGAAGCGGAAGAGCGCCCAATACGCAAACCGCCTCTCCCCGCGCGTTGGCCGAT
TCATTAATGCAGCTGGCACGACAGGTTTCCCGACTGGAAAGCGGGCAGTGAGCGCAACGCAATTAATGTG
AGTTAGCTCACTCATTAGGCACCCCAGGCTTTACACTTTATGCTTCCGGCTCGTATGTTGTGTGGAATTG
TGAGCGGATAACAATTTCACACAGGAAACAGCTATGACCATGATTACGCCAAGCGCGCAATTAACCCTCA
CTAAAGGGAACAAAAGCTGGAGCTGCAAGCTTAATGTAGTCTTATGCAATACTCTTGTAGTCTTGCAACA
TGGTAACGATGAGTTAGCAACATGCCTTACAAGGAGAGAAAAAGCACCGTGCATGCCGATTGGTGGAAGT
AAGGTGGTACGATCGTGCCTTATTAGGAAGGCAACAGACGGGTCTGACATGGATTGGACGAACCACTGAA
TTGCCGCATTGCAGAGATATTGTATTTAAGTGCCTAGCTCGATACATAAACGGGTCTCTCTGGTTAGACC
AGATCTGAGCCTGGGAGCTCTCTGGCTAACTAGGGAACCCACTGCTTAAGCCTCAATAAAGCTTGCCTTG
AGTGCTTCAAGTAGTGTGTGCCCGTCTGTTGTGTGACTCTGGTAACTAGAGATCCCTCAGACCCTTTTAG
TCAGTGTGGAAAATCTCTAGCAGTGGCGCCCGAACAGGGACTTGAAAGCGAAAGGGAAACCAGAGGAGCT
CTCTCGACGCAGGACTCGGCTTGCTGAAGCGCGCACGGCAAGAGGCGAGGGGCGGCGACTGGTGAGTACG
CCAAAAATTTTGACTAGCGGAGGCTAGAAGGAGAGAGATGGGTGCGAGAGCGTCAGTATTAAGCGGGGGA
GAATTAGATCGCGATGGGAAAAAATTCGGTTAAGGCCAGGGGGAAAGAAAAAATATAAATTAAAACATAT
AGTATGGGCAAGCAGGGAGCTAGAACGATTCGCAGTTAATCCTGGCCTGTTAGAAACATCAGAAGGCTGT
AGACAAATACTGGGACAGCTACAACCATCCCTTCAGACAGGATCAGAAGAACTTAGATCATTATATAATA
CAGTAGCAACCCTCTATTGTGTGCATCAAAGGATAGAGATAAAAGACACCAAGGAAGCTTTAGACAAGAT
AGAGGAAGAGCAAAACAAAAGTAAGACCACCGCACAGCAAGCGGCCGCTGATCTTCAGACCTGGAGGAGG
AGATATGAGGGACAATTGGAGAAGTGAATTATATAAATATAAAGTAGTAAAAATTGAACCATTAGGAGTA
GCACCCACCAAGGCAAAGAGAAGAGTGGTGCAGAGAGAAAAAAGAGCAGTGGGAATAGGAGCTTTGTTCC
TTGGGTTCTTGGGAGCAGCAGGAAGCACTATGGGCGCAGCGTCAATGACGCTGACGGTACAGGCCAGACA
ATTATTGTCTGGTATAGTGCAGCAGCAGAACAATTTGCTGAGGGCTATTGAGGCGCAACAGCATCTGTTG
CAACTCACAGTCTGGGGCATCAAGCAGCTCCAGGCAAGAATCCTGGCTGTGGAAAGATACCTAAAGGATC
AACAGCTCCTGGGGATTTGGGGTTGCTCTGGAAAACTCATTTGCACCACTGCTGTGCCTTGGAATGCTAG
TTGGAGTAATAAATCTCTGGAACAGATTTGGAATCACACGACCTGGATGGAGTGGGACAGAGAAATTAAC
AATTACACAAGCTTAATACACTCCTTAATTGAAGAATCGCAAAACCAGCAAGAAAAGAATGAACAAGAAT
TATTGGAATTAGATAAATGGGCAAGTTTGTGGAATTGGTTTAACATAACAAATTGGCTGTGGTATATAAA
ATTATTCATAATGATAGTAGGAGGCTTGGTAGGTTTAAGAATAGTTTTTGCTGTACTTTCTATAGTGAAT
AGAGTTAGGCAGGGATATTCACCATTATCGTTTCAGACCCACCTCCCAACCCCGAGGGGACCCGACAGGC
CCGAAGGAATAGAAGAAGAAGGTGGAGAGAGAGACAGAGACAGATCCATTCGATTAGTGAACGGATCTCG
ACGGTATCGATCACGAGACTAGCCTCGAGCGGCCGCCCCCTTCACCGAGGGCCTATTTCCCATGATTCCT
TCATATTTGCATATACGATACAAGGCTGTTAGAGAGATAATTGGAATTAATTTGACTGTAAACACAAAGA
TATTAGTACAAAATACGTGACGTAGAAAGTAATAATTTCTTGGGTAGTTTGCAGTTTTAAAATTATGTTT
TAAAATGGACTATCATATGCCAAGTACGCCCCCTATTGACGTCAATGACGGTAAATGGCCCGCCTGGCAT
TATGCCCAGTACATGACCTTATGGGACTTTCCTACTTGGCAGTACATCTACGTATTAGTCATCGCTATTA
CCATGGTGATGCGGTTTTGGCAGTACATCAATGGGCGTGGATAGCGGTTTGACTCACGGGGATTTCCAAG
TCTCCACCCCATTGACGTCAATGGGAGTTTGTTTTGGCACCAAAATCAACGGGACTTTCCAAAATGTCGT
AACAACTCCGCCCCATTGACGCAAATGGGCGGTAGGCGTGTACGGTGGGAGGTCTATATAAGCAGAGCTG
GTTTAGTGAACCGTCAGATCCGCTAGCGCTACCGGTATGGACTACAAGGATGACGATGACAAGGGTGGTG
GTGGTGGTGCGATGATCCGGAACGGGCGCGGGGCTGCAGGCGGCGCAGAGCAGCCGGGCCCGGGGGGCAG
GCGCGCCGTGAGGGTGTGGTGCGATGGCTGCTATGACATGGTGCATTACGGCCACTCCAACCAGCTGCGC
CAGGCACGGGCCATGGGTGACTACCTCATCGTAGGCGTGCACACCGATGAGGAGATCGCCAAGCACAAGG
GGCCCCCGGTGTTCACTCAGGAGGAGAGATACAAGATGGTGCAGGCCATCAAATGGGTGGACGAGGTGGT
GCCAGCGGCTCCCTACGTCACTACACTAGAGACCCTGGACAAATACAACTGTGACTTCTGTGTTCACGGC
AATGACATCACCCTGACTGTAGATGGCCGGGACACCTATGAGGAAGTAAAGCAGGCTGGGAGGTACAGAG
AATGCAAGCGCACGCAAGGGGTGTCCACCACAGACCTCGTGGGCCGCATGCTGCTGGTAACCAAAGCCCA
TCACAGCAGCCAGGAGATGTCCTCTGAGTACCGGGAGTATGCAGACAGTTTTGGCAAGTGCCCTGGTGGG
CGGAACCCCTGGACCGGGGTATCCCAGTTCCTGCAGACATCTCAGAAGATCATCCAGTTTGCTTCTGGGA
AGGAGCCCCAGCCAGGGGAGACAGTCATCTATGTGGCTGGTGCCTTCGACCTGTTCCACATCGGGCATGT
GGACTTCCTGGAGAAGGTGCACAGGCTGGCAGAGAGGCCCTACATCATCGCGGGCTTACACTTTGACCAG
GAGGTCAATCACTACAAGGGGAAGAACTACCCCATCATGAATCTGCATGAACGGACTCTGAGCGTGCTGG
CCTGCCGGTACGTGTCAGAAGTGGTGATTGGAGCCCCGTACGCGGTCACAGCAGAGCTCCTAAGTCACTT
CAAGGTGGACCTGGTGTGTCACGGCAAGACAGAAATTATCCCTGACAGGGATGGCTCCGACCCATACCAG
GAGCCCAAGAGAAGGGGCATCTTCCGTCAGATTGACAGTGGCAGCAACCTCACCACAGACCTCATCGTCC
AGCGGATCATCACCAACAGGTTGGAGTATGAGGCGCGAAACCAGAAGAAGGAAGCCAAGGAGCTGGCCTT
CCTGGAGGCTGCCAGGCAGCAGGCGGCACAGCCCCTGGGGGAGCGCGATGGTGACTTCTAA
Features (pLannotate 1.2.2; 29 found; start..end, strand, type, name):
     48..165     +  misc_feature   cPPT/CTS: central polypurine tract and central termination sequence of HIV-1
    214..724     +  promoter       hPGK promoter: human phosphoglycerate kinase 1 promoter
    746..1345    +  CDS            PuroR: puromycin N-acetyltransferase; pac from Streptomyces alboniger; confers resistance to puromycin
   1388..1471    +  CDS            nef (fragment): NEF_HV1Z2 - Experimental evidence at protein level: Swiss-Prot protein existence level 1. Extracellular Nef protein targets CD4(+) T-lymphocytes for apoptosis by interacting with CXCR4 surface receptors. From Human immunodeficiency virus type 1 group M subtype D (isolate Z2/CDC-Z34) (HIV-1).
   1473..1706    +  LTR            3' LTR (ΔU3): self-inactivating 3' long terminal repeat (LTR) from HIV-1
   1778..1899    +  polyA_signal   SV40 poly(A) signal: SV40 polyadenylation signal
   1939..2074    +  rep_origin     SV40 ori: SV40 origin of replication
   2095..2113    -  promoter       T7 promoter: promoter for bacteriophage T7 RNA polymerase
   2121..2276    +  CDS            lacZα (fragment): LacZα fragment of β-galactosidase; lacZ fragment
   2281..2709    +  rep_origin     f1 ori (sequence partly withheld): f1 bacteriophage origin of replication; arrow indicates direction of (+) strand synthesis
   2762..2866    +  promoter       AmpR promoter: bla
   2867..3727    +  CDS            AmpR: β-lactamase; bla; confers resistance to ampicillin, carbenicillin, and related antibiotics
   3898..4486    +  rep_origin     ori: high-copy-number ColE1/pMB1/pBR322/pUC origin of replication
   4669..4761    +  CDS            lacI (fragment): lac repressor; lacI; The lac repressor binds to the lac operator to inhibit transcription in E. coli. This inhibition can be relieved by adding lactose or isopropyl-β-D-thiogalactopyranoside (IPTG).
   4774..4795    +  protein_bind   CAP binding site: CAP binding activates transcription in the presence of cAMP. E. coli catabolite activator protein
   4810..4840    +  promoter       lac promoter: promoter for the E. coli lac operon
   4848..4864    +  protein_bind   lac operator: The lac repressor binds to the lac operator to inhibit transcription in E. coli. This inhibition can be relieved by adding lactose or isopropyl-β-D-thiogalactopyranoside (IPTG). lac repressor encoded by lacI
   4909..4927    +  promoter       T3 promoter: promoter for bacteriophage T3 RNA polymerase
   4955..5181    +  promoter       RSV promoter: Rous sarcoma virus enhancer/promoter
   5182..5362    +  LTR            5' LTR (truncated): truncated 5' long terminal repeat (LTR) from HIV-1
   5409..5534    +  misc_feature   HIV-1 Ψ: packaging signal of human immunodeficiency virus type 1
   5518..5881    +  CDS            HIV-1 gag (fragment): gag protein from human immunodeficiency virus 1; gag
   6027..6260    +  misc_feature   RRE: The Rev response element (RRE) of HIV-1 allows for Rev-dependent mRNA export from the nucleus to the cytoplasm.
   6637..6737    +  CDS            Rev (fragment): human immunodeficiency virus 1 (HIV-1) Rev protein; rev; enhances nuclear export of unspliced and incompletely spliced viral mRNAs
   6787..6970    +  promoter       U6 promoter (fragment): RNA polymerase III promoter for human U6 snRNA
   6961..7095    +  enhancer       CMV enhancer (fragment): human cytomegalovirus immediate early enhancer; contains an 18-bp deletion relative to the standard CMV enhancer
   7096..7299    +  promoter       CMV promoter: human cytomegalovirus (CMV) immediate early promoter
   7343..7363    +  CDS            FLAG (fragment): FLAG® epitope tag, followed by an enterokinase cleavage site
   7382..8548    +  CDS            PCYT2: PCY2_HUMAN - Experimental evidence at protein level: Swiss-Prot protein existence level 1. Ethanolamine-phosphate cytidylyltransferase that catalyzes the second step in the synthesis of phosphatidylethanolamine (PE) from ethanolamine via the CDP-ethanolamine pathway (PubMed:9083101, PubMed:31637422). Phosphatidylethanolamine is a dominant inner-leaflet phospholipid in cell membranes, where it plays a role in membrane function by structurally stabilizing membrane-anchored proteins, and participates in important cellular processes such as cell division, cell fusion, blood coagulation, and apopto
