[The description below was written by a language model from this plasmid's Addgene catalogue record and pLannotate feature annotations shown in this document.]
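Description:
pLJM1-PCYT2 is a third-generation-style, self-inactivating HIV-1 lentiviral transfer plasmid built on the pLJM1 backbone for expressing human PCYT2 in mammalian cells. It totals 8,551 bp and is maintained in E. coli through a high-copy ColE1/pUC-type origin with ampicillin selection (AmpR, β-lactamase). An f1 origin, an SV40 origin and remnants of a lac/lacZα cloning region with T7 and T3 promoters are also present in the bacterial backbone.

The viral portion starts with an RSV promoter fused to a truncated 5' LTR, which drives Tat-independent transcription of the genomic RNA in packaging cells. This is followed by the Ψ packaging signal, a gag fragment and the Rev response element for nuclear export of the unspliced transcript. A partial U6 promoter left over from the vector's shRNA-vector lineage sits just upstream of the expression cassette. In that cassette, a CMV enhancer/promoter drives an N-terminal FLAG tag supplied by the backbone, joined to the roughly 1.17 kb PCYT2 coding sequence, which was inserted by Gibson assembly. PCYT2 encodes ethanolamine-phosphate cytidylyltransferase, the enzyme for the second step of phosphatidylethanolamine synthesis in the CDP-ethanolamine pathway. Downstream, a cPPT/CTS element aids nuclear import of the reverse-transcribed genome, and an hPGK promoter drives puromycin N-acetyltransferase so that transduced cells can be selected. The provirus ends in a ΔU3 3' LTR, which inactivates LTR promoter activity after integration, followed by an SV40 poly(A) signal.

The construct is suited to stable, puromycin-selectable expression of FLAG-tagged PCYT2. The associated study examined how the natural product ophiobolin A kills cells by covalently modifying phosphatidylethanolamine.
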