Addgene plasmid #81074: pLJM1-PCYT2
Purpose: Expresses PCYT2 in mammalian cells
Depositing lab: Erin O'Shea. Depositing organization: Harvard University. Publication: The anticancer natural product ophiobolin A induces cytotoxicity by covalent modification of phosphatidylethanolamine. Chidley C, Trauger SA, Birsoy K, O'Shea EK. Elife. 2016 Jul 12;5. pii: e14601. doi: 10.7554/eLife.14601. PubMed 27403889.
Backbone
  Vector backbone: pLJM1
  Backbone manufacturer: Sabatini lab (Addgene #19313)
  Backbone size w/o insert (bp): 7400
  Total vector size (bp): 8551
  Modifications to backbone: None
  Vector type: Mammalian Expression, Lentiviral
  Selectable markers: Puromycin
Growth in bacteria
  Bacterial resistance: Ampicillin, 100 μg/mL
  Growth temperature: 30°C
  Growth strain: NEB Stable
  Growth instructions: or use stbl2 cells
  Copy number: High Copy
Gene/Insert
  Gene/Insert name: phosphate cytidylyltransferase 2, ethanolamine (alt name: PCYT2)
  Species: H. sapiens (human)
  Insert size (bp): 1170
  GenBank ID: NM_002861.4
  Entrez Gene: PCYT2 (a.k.a. ET, SPG82)
  Tag / fusion protein: FLAG (N terminal on backbone)
  Cloning method: Gibson Cloning
  Sequencing primers: 5′ TTCCAAAATGTCGTAACAACTCCG; 3′ ATGTCTACTATTCTTTCCCCTGCA
Terms and licenses: Academic/Nonprofit Terms; Industry Terms: Not Available to Industry
How to cite: pLJM1-PCYT2 was a gift from Erin O'Shea (Addgene plasmid # 81074 ; http://n2t.net/addgene:81074 ; RRID:Addgene_81074)
