>Addgene plasmid #81074 | pLJM1-PCYT2 | depositor partial sequence | sequence record 153943 | Sequencing of the PCYT2 insert
GGGCGGTAGGCGTGTACGGTGGGAGGTCTATATAAGCAGAGCTGGTTTAGTGAACCGTCAGATCCGCTAG
CGCTACCGGTATGGACTACAAGGATGACGATGACAAGGGTGGTGGTGGTGGTGCGATGATCCGGAACGGG
CGCGGGGCTGCAGGCGGCGCAGAGCAGCCGGGCCCGGGGGGCAGGCGCGCCGTGAGGGTGTGGTGCGATG
GCTGCTATGACATGGTGCATTACGGCCACTCCAACCAGCTGCGCCAGGCACGGGCCATGGGTGACTACCT
CATCGTAGGCGTGCACACCGATGAGGAGATCGCCAAGCACAAGGGGCCCCCGGTGTTCACTCAGGAGGAG
AGATACAAGATGGTGCAGGCCATCAAATGGGTGGACGAGGTGGTGCCAGCGGCTCCCTACGTCACTACAC
TAGAGACCCTGGACAAATACAACTGTGACTTCTGTGTTCACGGCAATGACATCACCCTGACTGTAGATGG
CCGGGACACCTATGAGGAAGTAAAGCAGGCTGGGAGGTACAGAGAATGCAAGCGCACGCAAGGGGTGTCC
ACCACAGACCTCGTGGGCCGCATGCTGCTGGTAACCAAAGCCCATCACAGCAGCCAGGAGATGTCCTCTG
AGTACCGGGAGTATGCAGACAGTTTTGGCAAGTGCCCTGGTGGGCGGAACCCCTGGACCGGGGTATCCCA
GTTCCTGCAGACATCTCAGAAGATCATCCAGTTTGCTTCTGGGAAGGAGCCCCAGCCAGGGGAGACAGTC
ATCTATGTGGCTGGTGCCTTCGACCTGTTCCACATCGGGCATGTGGACTTCCTGGAGAAGGTGCACAGGC
TGGCAGAGAGGCCCTACATCATCGCGGGCTTACACTTTGACCAGGAGGTCAATCACTACAAGGGGAAGAA
CTACCCCATCATGAATCTGCATGAACGGACTCTGAGCGTGCTGGCCTGCCGGTACGTGTCAGAAGTGGTG
ATTGGAGCCCCGTACGCGGTCACAGCAGAGCTCCTAAGTCACTTCAA
