>Addgene plasmid #81074 | pLJM1-PCYT2 | depositor partial sequence | sequence record 153944 | Sequencing of the PCYT2 insert
CAAGCACAAGGGGCCCCCGGTGTTCACTCAGGAGGAGAGATACAAGATGGTGCAGGCCATCAAATGGGTG
GACGAGGTGGTGCCAGCGGCTCCCTACGTCACTACACTAGAGACCCTGGACAAATACAACTGTGACTTCT
GTGTTCACGGCAATGACATCACCCTGACTGTAGATGGCCGGGACACCTATGAGGAAGTAAAGCAGGCTGG
GAGGTACAGAGAATGCAAGCGCACGCAAGGGGTGTCCACCACAGACCTCGTGGGCCGCATGCTGCTGGTA
ACCAAAGCCCATCACAGCAGCCAGGAGATGTCCTCTGAGTACCGGGAGTATGCAGACAGTTTTGGCAAGT
GCCCTGGTGGGCGGAACCCCTGGACCGGGGTATCCCAGTTCCTGCAGACATCTCAGAAGATCATCCAGTT
TGCTTCTGGGAAGGAGCCCCAGCCAGGGGAGACAGTCATCTATGTGGCTGGTGCCTTCGACCTGTTCCAC
ATCGGGCATGTGGACTTCCTGGAGAAGGTGCACAGGCTGGCAGAGAGGCCCTACATCATCGCGGGCTTAC
ACTTTGACCAGGAGGTCAATCACTACAAGGGGAAGAACTACCCCATCATGAATCTGCATGAACGGACTCT
GAGCGTGCTGGCCTGCCGGTACGTGTCAGAAGTGGTGATTGGAGCCCCGTACGCGGTCACAGCAGAGCTC
CTAAGTCACTTCAAGGTGGACCTGGTGTGTCACGGCAAGACAGAAATTATCCCTGACAGGGATGGCTCCG
ACCCATACCAGGAGCCCAAGAGAAGGGGCATCTTCCGTCAGATTGACAGTGGCAGCAACCTCACCACAGA
CCTCATCGTCCAGCGGATCATCACCAACAGGTTGGAGTATGAGGCGCGAAACCAGAAGAAGGAAGCCAAG
GAGCTGGCCTTCCTGGAGGCTGCCAGGCAGCAGGCGGCACAGCCCCTGGGGGAGCGCGATGGTGACTTCT
AAATCTTCGAATTCTCGACCTCGAGACAAATGGCAGTATTCATCCACAA
