>Addgene plasmid #81074 | pLJM1-PCYT2 | addgene partial sequence | sequence record 157414 | puro-variant-R 5'-gtgggcttgtactcggtcat-3'
CCCTGGGGAGAGAGGTCGGTGATTCGGTCAACGAGGGAGCCGACTGCCGACGTGCGCTCCGGAGGCTTGC
AGAATGCGGAACACCGCGCGGGCAGGAACAGGGCCCACACTACCGCCCCACACCCCGCCTCCCGCACCGC
CCCTTCCCGGCCGCTGCTCTCGGCGCGCCCTGCTGAGCAGCCGCTATTGGCCACAGCCCATCGCGGTCGG
CGCGCTGCCATTGCTCCCTGGCGCTGTCCGTCTGCGAGGGTACTAGTGAGACGTGCGGCTTCCGTTTGTC
ACGTCCGGCACGCCGCGAACCGCAAGGAACCTTCCCGACTTAGGGGCGGAGCAGGAAGCGTCGCCGGGGG
GCCCACAAGGGTAGCGGCGAAGATCCGGGTGACGCTGCGAACGGACGTGAAGAATGTGCGAGACCCAGGG
TCGGCGCCGCTGCGTTTCCCGGAACCACGCCCAGAGCAGCCGCGTCCCTGCGCAAACCCAGGGCTGCCTT
GGAAAAGGCGCAACCCCAACCCCCTCGAGCCGCGGCCAAAGTGGATCTCTGCTGTCCCTGTAATAAACCC
GAAAATTTTGAATTTTTGTAATTTGTTTTTGTAATTCTTTAGTTTGTATGTCTGTTGCTATTATGTCTAC
TATTCTTTCCCCTGCACTGTACCCCCCAATCCCCCCTTTTCTTTTAAAATTGTGGATGAATACTGCCATT
TGTCTCGAGGTCGAGAATTCGAAGATTTAGAAGTCACCATCGCGCTCCCCCAGGGGCTGTGCCGCCTGCT
GCCTGGCAGCCTCCAGGAAGGCCAGCTCCTTGGCTTCCTTCTTCTGGTTTCGCGCCTCATACTCCAACCT
GTTGGTGATGATCCGCTGGACGATGAGGTCTGTGGTGAGGTTGCTGCCACTGTCAATCTGACGGAAGATG
CCCCTTCTCTTGGGCTCCTGGTATGGGTCGGAGCCATCCCTGTCAGGGATAATTTCTGTCTTGCCGTGAC
ACACCAGGTCCACCTTGAAGTGACTTA
