>Addgene plasmid #81074 | pLJM1-PCYT2 | addgene partial sequence | sequence record 157975 | CMV-F 5'-CGCAAATGGGCGGTAGGCGTG-3'
CTATATAAGCAGAGCTGGTTTAGTGAACCGTCAGATCCGCTAGCGCTACCGGTATGGACTACAAGGATGA
CGATGACAAGGGTGGTGGTGGTGGTGCGATGATCCGGAACGGGCGCGGGGCTGCAGGCGGCGCAGAGCAG
CCGGGCCCGGGGGGCAGGCGCGCCGTGAGGGTGTGGTGCGATGGCTGCTATGACATGGTGCATTACGGCC
ACTCCAACCAGCTGCGCCAGGCACGGGCCATGGGTGACTACCTCATCGTAGGCGTGCACACCGATGAGGA
GATCGCCAAGCACAAGGGGCCCCCGGTGTTCACTCAGGAGGAGAGATACAAGATGGTGCAGGCCATCAAA
TGGGTGGACGAGGTGGTGCCAGCGGCTCCCTACGTCACTACACTAGAGACCCTGGACAAATACAACTGTG
ACTTCTGTGTTCACGGCAATGACATCACCCTGACTGTAGATGGCCGGGACACCTATGAGGAAGTAAAGCA
GGCTGGGAGGTACAGAGAATGCAAGCGCACGCAAGGGGTGTCCACCACAGACCTCGTGGGCCGCATGCTG
CTGGTAACCAAAGCCCATCACAGCAGCCAGGAGATGTCCTCTGAGTACCGGGAGTATGCAGACAGTTTTG
GCAAGTGCCCTGGTGGGCGGAACCCCTGGACCGGGGTATCCCAGTTCCTGCAGACATCTCAGAAGATCAT
CCAGTTTGCTTCTGGGAAGGAGCCCCAGCCAGGGGAGACAGTCATCTATGTGGCTGGTGCCTTCGACCTG
TTCCACATCGGGCATGTGGACTTCCTGGAGAAGGTGCACAGGCTGGCAGAGAGGCCCTACATCATCGCGG
GCTTACACTTTGACCAGGAGGTCAATCACTACAAGGGGAAGAACTACCCCATCATGAATCTGCATGAACG
GACTCTGAGCGTGCTGGCCTGCCGGTACGTGTCAGAAGTGGTGATTGGAGCCCCGTACGCGGTCACAGCA
GAGCTCCTAAGTCACTTCAAGGTGGACCTGGTGTGTCACG
